>Addgene plasmid #244872 | pLentiCRISPR V2 SQLE_sg2 | addgene full sequence | sequence record 489417 | Addgene NGS Result
ACCCGCGACGACGTCCCCAGGGCCGTACGCACCCTCGCCGCCGCGTTCGCCGACTACCCCGCCACGCGCC
ACACCGTCGATCCGGACCGCCACATCGAGCGGGTCACCGAGCTGCAAGAACTCTTCCTCACGCGCGTCGG
GCTCGACATCGGCAAGGTGTGGGTCGCGGACGACGGCGCCGCGGTGGCGGTCTGGACCACGCCGGAGAGC
GTCGAAGCGGGGGCGGTGTTCGCCGAGATCGGCCCGCGCATGGCCGAGTTGAGCGGTTCCCGGCTGGCCG
CGCAGCAACAGATGGAAGGCCTCCTGGCGCCGCACCGGCCCAAGGAGCCCGCGTGGTTCCTGGCCACCGT
CGGAGTCTCGCCCGACCACCAGGGCAAGGGTCTGGGCAGCGCCGTCGTGCTCCCCGGAGTGGAGGCGGCC
GAGCGCGCCGGGGTGCCCGCCTTCCTGGAGACCTCCGCGCCCCGCAACCTCCCCTTCTACGAGCGGCTCG
GCTTCACCGTCACCGCCGACGTCGAGGTGCCCGAAGGACCGCGCACCTGGTGCATGACCCGCAAGCCCGG
TGCCTGAACGCGTTAAGTCGACAATCAACCTCTGGATTACAAAATTTGTGAAAGATTGACTGGTATTCTT
AACTATGTTGCTCCTTTTACGCTATGTGGATACGCTGCTTTAATGCCTTTGTATCATGCTATTGCTTCCC
GTATGGCTTTCATTTTCTCCTCCTTGTATAAATCCTGGTTGCTGTCTCTTTATGAGGAGTTGTGGCCCGT
TGTCAGGCAACGTGGCGTGGTGTGCACTGTGTTTGCTGACGCAACCCCCACTGGTTGGGGCATTGCCACC
ACCTGTCAGCTCCTTTCCGGGACTTTCGCTTTCCCCCTCCCTATTGCCACGGCGGAACTCATCGCCGCCT
GCCTTGCCCGCTGCTGGACAGGGGCTCGGCTGTTGGGCACTGACAATTCCGTGGTGTTGTCGGGGAAATC
ATCGTCCTTTCCTTGGCTGCTCGCCTGTGTTGCCACCTGGATTCTGCGCGGGACGTCCTTCTGCTACGTC
CCTTCGGCCCTCAATCCAGCGGACCTTCCTTCCCGCGGCCTGCTGCCGGCTCTGCGGCCTCTTCCGCGTC
TTCGCCTTCGCCCTCAGACGAGTCGGATCTCCCTTTGGGCCGCCTCCCCGCGTCGACTTTAAGACCAATG
ACTTACAAGGCAGCTGTAGATCTTAGCCACTTTTTAAAAGAAAAGGGGGGACTGGAAGGGCTAATTCACT
CCCAACGAAGACAAGATCTGCTTTTTGCTTGTACTGGGTCTCTCTGGTTAGACCAGATCTGAGCCTGGGA
GCTCTCTGGCTAACTAGGGAACCCACTGCTTAAGCCTCAATAAAGCTTGCCTTGAGTGCTTCAAGTAGTG
TGTGCCCGTCTGTTGTGTGACTCTGGTAACTAGAGATCCCTCAGACCCTTTTAGTCAGTGTGGAAAATCT
CTAGCAGGGCCCGTTTAAACCCGCTGATCAGCCTCGACTGTGCCTTCTAGTTGCCAGCCATCTGTTGTTT
GCCCCTCCCCCGTGCCTTCCTTGACCCTGGAAGGTGCCACTCCCACTGTCCTTTCCTAATAAAATGAGGA
AATTGCATCGCATTGTCTGAGTAGGTGTCATTCTATTCTGGGGGGTGGGGTGGGGCAGGACAGCAAGGGG
GAGGATTGGGAAGACAATAGCAGGCATGCTGGGGATGCGGTGGGCTCTATGGCTTCTGAGGCGGAAAGAA
CCAGCTGGGGCTCTAGGGGGTATCCCC
[124 nt withheld, positions 1778-1901]
C
[91 nt withheld, positions 1903-1993]
A
[49 nt withheld, positions 1995-2043]
CCTTTGACGTTGGAGTCCACGTTCTTT
[37 nt withheld, positions 2071-2107]
ACCCTATCTCGGTCTATTCTTTTGATTTATAAGGGATTTTGCCGATTTCGGCCTATTGGTTAAAAAATGA
GCTGATTTAACAAAAATTTAACGCGAATTAATTCTGTGGAATGTGTGTCAGTTAGGGTGTGGAAAGTCCC
CAGGCTCCCCAGCAGGCAGAAGTATGCAAAGCATGCATCTCAATTAGTCAGCAACCAGGTGTGGAAAGTC
CCCAGGCTCCCCAGCAGGCAGAAGTATGCAAAGCATGCATCTCAATTAGTCAGCAACCATAGTCCCGCCC
CTAACTCCGCCCATCCCGCCCCTAACTCCGCCCAGTTCCGCCCATTCTCCGCCCCATGGCTGACTAATTT
TTTTTATTTATGCAGAGGCCGAGGCCGCCTCTGCCTCTGAGCTATTCCAGAAGTAGTGAGGAGGCTTTTT
TGGAGGCCTAGGCTTTTGCAAAAAGCTCCCGGGAGCTTGTATATCCATTTTCGGATCTGATCAGCACGTG
TTGACAATTAATCATCGGCATAGTATATCGGCATAGTATAATACGACAAGGTGAGGAACTAAACCATGGC
CAAGTTGACCAGTGCCGTTCCGGTGCTCACCGCGCGCGACGTCGCCGGAGCGGTCGAGTTCTGGACCGAC
CGGCTCGGGTTCTCCCGGGACTTCGTGGAGGACGACTTCGCCGGTGTGGTCCGGGACGACGTGACCCTGT
TCATCAGCGCGGTCCAGGACCAGGTGGTGCCGGACAACACCCTGGCCTGGGTGTGGGTGCGCGGCCTGGA
CGAGCTGTACGCCGAGTGGTCGGAGGTCGTGTCCACGAACTTCCGGGACGCCTCCGGGCCGGCCATGACC
GAGATCGGCGAGCAGCCGTGGGGGCGGGAGTTCGCCCTGCGCGACCCGGCCGGCAACTGCGTGCACTTCG
TGGCCGAGGAGCAGGACTGACACGTGCTACGAGATTTCGATTCCACCGCCGCCTTCTATGAAAGGTTGGG
CTTCGGAATCGTTTTCCGGGACGCCGGCTGGATGATCCTCCAGCGCGGGGATCTCATGCTGGAGTTCTTC
GCCCACCCCAACTTGTTTATTGCAGCTTATAATGGTTACAAATAAAGCAATAGCATCACAAATTTCACAA
ATAAAGCATTTTTTTCACTGCATTCTAGTTGTGGTTTGTCCAAACTCATCAATGTATCTTATCATGTCTG
TATACCGTCGACCTCTAGCTAGAGCTTGGCGTAATCATGGTCATAGCTGTTTCCTGTGTGAAATTGTTAT
CCGCTCACAATTCCACACAACATACGAGCCGGAAGCATAAAGTGTAAAGCCTGGGGTGCCTAATGAGTGA
GCTAACTCACATTAATTGCGTTGCGCTCACTGCCCGCTTTCCAGTCGGGAAACCTGTCGTGCCAGCTGCA
TTAATGAATCGGCCAACGCGCGGGGAGAGGCGGTTTGCGTATTGGGCGCTCTTCCGCTTCCTCGCTCACT
GACTCGCTGCGCTCGGTCGTTCGGCTGCGGCGAGCGGTATCAGCTCACTCAAAGGCGGTAATACGGTTAT
CCACAGAATCAGGGGATAACGCAGGAAAGAACATGTGAGCAAAAGGCCAGCAAAAGGCCAGGAACCGTAA
AAAGGCCGCGTTGCTGGCGTTTTTCCATAGGCTCCGCCCCCCTGACGAGCATCACAAAAATCGACGCTCA
AGTCAGAGGTGGCGAAACCCGACAGGACTATAAAGATACCAGGCGTTTCCCCCTGGAAGCTCCCTCGTGC
GCTCTCCTGTTCCGACCCTGCCGCTTACCGGATACCTGTCCGCCTTTCTCCCTTCGGGAAGCGTGGCGCT
TTCTCATAGCTCACGCTGTAGGTATCTCAGTTCGGTGTAGGTCGTTCGCTCCAAGCTGGGCTGTGTGCAC
GAACCCCCCGTTCAGCCCGACCGCTGCGCCTTATCCGGTAACTATCGTCTTGAGTCCAACCCGGTAAGAC
ACGACTTATCGCCACTGGCAGCAGCCACTGGTAACAGGATTAGCAGAGCGAGGTATGTAGGCGGTGCTAC
AGAGTTCTTGAAGTGGTGGCCTAACTACGGCTACACTAGAAGAACAGTATTTGGTATCTGCGCTCTGCTG
AAGCCAGTTACCTTCGGAAAAAGAGTTGGTAGCTCTTGATCCGGCAAACAAACCACCGCTGGTAGCGGTG
GTTTTTTTGTTTGCAAGCAGCAGATTACGCGCAGAAAAAAAGGATCTCAAGAAGATCCTTTGATCTTTTC
TACGGGGTCTGACGCTCAGTGGAACGAAAACTCACGTTAAGGGATTTTGGTCATGAGATTATCAAAAAGG
ATCTTCACCTAGATCCTTTTAAATTAAAAATGAAGTTTTAAATCAATCTAAAGTATATATGAGTAAACTT
GGTCTGACAGTTACCAATGCTTAATCAGTGAGGCACCTATCTCAGCGATCTGTCTATTTCGTTCATCCAT
AGTTGCCTGACTCCCCGTCGTGTAGATAACTACGATACGGGAGGGCTTACCATCTGGCCCCAGTGCTGCA
ATGATACCGCGAGACCCACGCTCACCGGCTCCAGATTTATCAGCAATAAACCAGCCAGCCGGAAGGGCCG
AGCGCAGAAGTGGTCCTGCAACTTTATCCGCCTCCATCCAGTCTATTAATTGTTGCCGGGAAGCTAGAGT
AAGTAGTTCGCCAGTTAATAGTTTGCGCAACGTTGTTGCCATTGCTACAGGCATCGTGGTGTCACGCTCG
TCGTTTGGTATGGCTTCATTCAGCTCCGGTTCCCAACGATCAAGGCGAGTTACATGATCCCCCATGTTGT
GCAAAAAAGCGGTTAGCTCCTTCGGTCCTCCGATCGTTGTCAGAAGTAAGTTGGCCGCAGTGTTATCACT
CATGGTTATGGCAGCACTGCATAATTCTCTTACTGTCATGCCATCCGTAAGATGCTTTTCTGTGACTGGT
GAGTACTCAACCAAGTCATTCTGAGAATAGTGTATGCGGCGACCGAGTTGCTCTTGCCCGGCGTCAATAC
GGGATAATACCGCGCCACATAGCAGAACTTTAAAAGTGCTCATCATTGGAAAACGTTCTTCGGGGCGAAA
ACTCTCAAGGATCTTACCGCTGTTGAGATCCAGTTCGATGTAACCCACTCGTGCACCCAACTGATCTTCA
GCATCTTTTACTTTCACCAGCGTTTCTGGGTGAGCAAAAACAGGAAGGCAAAATGCCGCAAAAAAGGGAA
TAAGGGCGACACGGAAATGTTGAATACTCATACTCTTCCTTTTTCAATATTATTGAAGCATTTATCAGGG
TTATTGTCTCATGAGCGGATACATATTTGAATGTATTTAGAAAAATAAACAAATAGGGGTTCCGCGCACA
TTTCCCCGAAAAGTGCCACCTGACGTCGACGGATCGGGAGATCTCCCGATCCCCTATGGTGCACTCTCAG
TACAATCTGCTCTGATGCCGCATAGTTAAGCCAGTATCTGCTCCCTGCTTGTGTGTTGGAGGTCGCTGAG
TAGTGCGCGAGCAAAATTTAAGCTACAACAAGGCAAGGCTTGACCGACAATTGCATGAAGAATCTGCTTA
GGGTTAGGCGTTTTGCGCTGCTTCGCGATGTACGGGCCAGATATACGCGTTGACATTGATTATTGACTAG
TTATTAATAGTAATCAATTAGGGGGTCATTAGTTCATAGCCCATATATGGAGTTCCGCGTTACATAACTT
ACGGTAAATGGCCCGCCTGGCTGACCGCCCAACGACCCCCGCCCATTGACGTCAATAATGACGTATGTTC
CCATAGTAACGCCAATAGGGACTTTCCATTGACGTCAATGGGTGGAGTATTTACGGTAAACTGCCCACTT
GGCAGTACATCAAGTGTATCATATGCCAAGTACGCCCCCTATTGACGTCAATGACGGTAAATGGCCCGCC
TGGCATTATGCCCAGTACATGACCTTATGGGACTTTCCTACTTGGCAGTACATCTACGTATTAGTCATCG
CTATTACCATGGTGATGCGGTTTTGGCAGTACATCAATGGGCGTGGATAGCGGTTTGACTCACGGGGATT
TCCAAGTCTCCACCCCATTGACGTCAATGGGAGTTTGTTTTGGCACCAAAATCAACGGGACTTTCCAAAA
TGTCGTAACAACTCCGCCCCATTGACGCAAATGGGCGGTAGGCGTGTACGGTGGGAGGTCTATATAAGCA
GCGCGTTTTGCCTGTACTGGGTCTCTCTGGTTAGACCAGATCTGAGCCTGGGAGCTCTCTGGCTAACTAG
GGAACCCACTGCTTAAGCCTCAATAAAGCTTGCCTTGAGTGCTTCAAGTAGTGTGTGCCCGTCTGTTGTG
TGACTCTGGTAACTAGAGATCCCTCAGACCCTTTTAGTCAGTGTGGAAAATCTCTAGCAGTGGCGCCCGA
ACAGGGACTTGAAAGCGAAAGGGAAACCAGAGGAGCTCTCTCGACGCAGGACTCGGCTTGCTGAAGCGCG
CACGGCAAGAGGCGAGGGGCGGCGACTGGTGAGTACGCCAAAAATTTTGACTAGCGGAGGCTAGAAGGAG
AGAGATGGGTGCGAGAGCGTCAGTATTAAGCGGGGGAGAATTAGATCGCGATGGGAAAAAATTCGGTTAA
GGCCAGGGGGAAAGAAAAAATATAAATTAAAACATATAGTATGGGCAAGCAGGGAGCTAGAACGATTCGC
AGTTAATCCTGGCCTGTTAGAAACATCAGAAGGCTGTAGACAAATACTGGGACAGCTACAACCATCCCTT
CAGACAGGATCAGAAGAACTTAGATCATTATATAATACAGTAGCAACCCTCTATTGTGTGCATCAAAGGA
TAGAGATAAAAGACACCAAGGAAGCTTTAGACAAGATAGAGGAAGAGCAAAACAAAAGTAAGACCACCGC
ACAGCAAGCGGCCGCTGATCTTCAGACCTGGAGGAGGAGATATGAGGGACAATTGGAGAAGTGAATTATA
TAAATATAAAGTAGTAAAAATTGAACCATTAGGAGTAGCACCCACCAAGGCAAAGAGAAGAGTGGTGCAG
AGAGAAAAAAGAGCAGTGGGAATAGGAGCTTTGTTCCTTGGGTTCTTGGGAGCAGCAGGAAGCACTATGG
GCGCAGCGTCAATGACGCTGACGGTACAGGCCAGACAATTATTGTCTGGTATAGTGCAGCAGCAGAACAA
TTTGCTGAGGGCTATTGAGGCGCAACAGCATCTGTTGCAACTCACAGTCTGGGGCATCAAGCAGCTCCAG
GCAAGAATCCTGGCTGTGGAAAGATACCTAAAGGATCAACAGCTCCTGGGGATTTGGGGTTGCTCTGGAA
AACTCATTTGCACCACTGCTGTGCCTTGGAATGCTAGTTGGAGTAATAAATCTCTGGAACAGATTTGGAA
TCACACGACCTGGATGGAGTGGGACAGAGAAATTAACAATTACACAAGCTTAATACACTCCTTAATTGAA
GAATCGCAAAACCAGCAAGAAAAGAATGAACAAGAATTATTGGAATTAGATAAATGGGCAAGTTTGTGGA
ATTGGTTTAACATAACAAATTGGCTGTGGTATATAAAATTATTCATAATGATAGTAGGAGGCTTGGTAGG
TTTAAGAATAGTTTTTGCTGTACTTTCTATAGTGAATAGAGTTAGGCAGGGATATTCACCATTATCGTTT
CAGACCCACCTCCCAACCCCGAGGGGACCCGACAGGCCCGAAGGAATAGAAGAAGAAGGTGGAGAGAGAG
ACAGAGACAGATCCATTCGATTAGTGAACGGATCGGCACTGCGTGCGCCAATTCTGCAGACAAATGGCAG
TATTCATCCACAATTTTAAAAGAAAAGGGGGGATTGGGGGGTACAGTGCAGGGGAAAGAATAGTAGACAT
AATAGCAACAGACATACAAACTAAAGAATTACAAAAACAAATTACAAAAATTCAAAATTTTCGGGTTTAT
TACAGGGACAGCAGAGATCCAGTTTGGTTAATTAAGGTACCGAGGGCCTATTTCCCATGATTCCTTCATA
TTTGCATATACGATACAAGGCTGTTAGAGAGATAATTAGAATTAATTTGACTGTAAACACAAAGATATTA
GTACAAAATACGTGACGTAGAAAGTAATAATTTCTTGGGTAGTTTGCAGTTTTAAAATTATGTTTTAAAA
TGGACTATCATATGCTTACCGTAACTTGAAAGTATTTCGATTTCTTGGCTTTATATATCTTGTGGAAAGG
ACGAAACACCGTGTGATGGGAGTTCAGTACAGTTTTAGAGCTAGAAATAGCAAGTTAAAATAAGGCTAGT
CCGTTATCAACTTGAAAAAGTGGCACCGAGTCGGTGCTTTTTTGAATTCGCTAGCTAGGTCTTGAAAGGA
GTGGGAATTGGCTCCGGTGCCCGTCAGTGGGCAGAGCGCACATCGCCCACAGTCCCCGAGAAGTTGGGGG
GAGGGGTCGGCAATTGATCCGGTGCCTAGAGAAGGTGGCGCGGGGTAAACTGGGAAAGTGATGTCGTGTA
CTGGCTCCGCCTTTTTCCCGAGGGTGGGGGAGAACCGTATATAAGTGCAGTAGTCGCCGTGAACGTTCTT
TTTCGCAACGGGTTTGCCGCCAGAACACAGGACCGGTTCTAGAGCGCTGCCACCATGGACAAGAAGTACA
GCATCGGCCTGGACATCGGCACCAACTCTGTGGGCTGGGCCGTGATCACCGACGAGTACAAGGTGCCCAG
CAAGAAATTCAAGGTGCTGGGCAACACCGACCGGCACAGCATCAAGAAGAACCTGATCGGAGCCCTGCTG
TTCGACAGCGGCGAAACAGCCGAGGCCACCCGGCTGAAGAGAACCGCCAGAAGAAGATACACCAGACGGA
AGAACCGGATCTGCTATCTGCAAGAGATCTTCAGCAACGAGATGGCCAAGGTGGACGACAGCTTCTTCCA
CAGACTGGAAGAGTCCTTCCTGGTGGAAGAGGATAAGAAGCACGAGCGGCACCCCATCTTCGGCAACATC
GTGGACGAGGTGGCCTACCACGAGAAGTACCCCACCATCTACCACCTGAGAAAGAAACTGGTGGACAGCA
CCGACAAGGCCGACCTGCGGCTGATCTATCTGGCCCTGGCCCACATGATCAAGTTCCGGGGCCACTTCCT
GATCGAGGGCGACCTGAACCCCGACAACAGCGACGTGGACAAGCTGTTCATCCAGCTGGTGCAGACCTAC
AACCAGCTGTTCGAGGAAAACCCCATCAACGCCAGCGGCGTGGACGCCAAGGCCATCCTGTCTGCCAGAC
TGAGCAAGAGCAGACGGCTGGAAAATCTGATCGCCCAGCTGCCCGGCGAGAAGAAGAATGGCCTGTTCGG
AAACCTGATTGCCCTGAGCCTGGGCCTGACCCCCAACTTCAAGAGCAACTTCGACCTGGCCGAGGATGCC
AAACTGCAGCTGAGCAAGGACACCTACGACGACGACCTGGACAACCTGCTGGCCCAGATCGGCGACCAGT
ACGCCGACCTGTTTCTGGCCGCCAAGAACCTGTCCGACGCCATCCTGCTGAGCGACATCCTGAGAGTGAA
CACCGAGATCACCAAGGCCCCCCTGAGCGCCTCTATGATCAAGAGATACGACGAGCACCACCAGGACCTG
ACCCTGCTGAAAGCTCTCGTGCGGCAGCAGCTGCCTGAGAAGTACAAAGAGATTTTCTTCGACCAGAGCA
AGAACGGCTACGCCGGCTACATTGACGGCGGAGCCAGCCAGGAAGAGTTCTACAAGTTCATCAAGCCCAT
CCTGGAAAAGATGGACGGCACCGAGGAACTGCTCGTGAAGCTGAACAGAGAGGACCTGCTGCGGAAGCAG
CGGACCTTCGACAACGGCAGCATCCCCCACCAGATCCACCTGGGAGAGCTGCACGCCATTCTGCGGCGGC
AGGAAGATTTTTACCCATTCCTGAAGGACAACCGGGAAAAGATCGAGAAGATCCTGACCTTCCGCATCCC
CTACTACGTGGGCCCTCTGGCCAGGGGAAACAGCAGATTCGCCTGGATGACCAGAAAGAGCGAGGAAACC
ATCACCCCCTGGAACTTCGAGGAAGTGGTGGACAAGGGCGCTTCCGCCCAGAGCTTCATCGAGCGGATGA
CCAACTTCGATAAGAACCTGCCCAACGAGAAGGTGCTGCCCAAGCACAGCCTGCTGTACGAGTACTTCAC
CGTGTATAACGAGCTGACCAAAGTGAAATACGTGACCGAGGGAATGAGAAAGCCCGCCTTCCTGAGCGGC
GAGCAGAAAAAGGCCATCGTGGACCTGCTGTTCAAGACCAACCGGAAAGTGACCGTGAAGCAGCTGAAAG
AGGACTACTTCAAGAAAATCGAGTGCTTCGACTCCGTGGAAATCTCCGGCGTGGAAGATCGGTTCAACGC
CTCCCTGGGCACATACCACGATCTGCTGAAAATTATCAAGGACAAGGACTTCCTGGACAATGAGGAAAAC
GAGGACATTCTGGAAGATATCGTGCTGACCCTGACACTGTTTGAGGACAGAGAGATGATCGAGGAACGGC
TGAAAACCTATGCCCACCTGTTCGACGACAAAGTGATGAAGCAGCTGAAGCGGCGGAGATACACCGGCTG
GGGCAGGCTGAGCCGGAAGCTGATCAACGGCATCCGGGACAAGCAGTCCGGCAAGACAATCCTGGATTTC
CTGAAGTCCGACGGCTTCGCCAACAGAAACTTCATGCAGCTGATCCACGACGACAGCCTGACCTTTAAAG
AGGACATCCAGAAAGCCCAGGTGTCCGGCCAGGGCGATAGCCTGCACGAGCACATTGCCAATCTGGCCGG
CAGCCCCGCCATTAAGAAGGGCATCCTGCAGACAGTGAAGGTGGTGGACGAGCTCGTGAAAGTGATGGGC
CGGCACAAGCCCGAGAACATCGTGATCGAAATGGCCAGAGAGAACCAGACCACCCAGAAGGGACAGAAGA
ACAGCCGCGAGAGAATGAAGCGGATCGAAGAGGGCATCAAAGAGCTGGGCAGCCAGATCCTGAAAGAACA
CCCCGTGGAAAACACCCAGCTGCAGAACGAGAAGCTGTACCTGTACTACCTGCAGAATGGGCGGGATATG
TACGTGGACCAGGAACTGGACATCAACCGGCTGTCCGACTACGATGTGGACCATATCGTGCCTCAGAGCT
TTCTGAAGGACGACTCCATCGACAACAAGGTGCTGACCAGAAGCGACAAGAACCGGGGCAAGAGCGACAA
CGTGCCCTCCGAAGAGGTCGTGAAGAAGATGAAGAACTACTGGCGGCAGCTGCTGAACGCCAAGCTGATT
ACCCAGAGAAAGTTCGACAATCTGACCAAGGCCGAGAGAGGCGGCCTGAGCGAACTGGATAAGGCCGGCT
TCATCAAGAGACAGCTGGTGGAAACCCGGCAGATCACAAAGCACGTGGCACAGATCCTGGACTCCCGGAT
GAACACTAAGTACGACGAGAATGACAAGCTGATCCGGGAAGTGAAAGTGATCACCCTGAAGTCCAAGCTG
GTGTCCGATTTCCGGAAGGATTTCCAGTTTTACAAAGTGCGCGAGATCAACAACTACCACCACGCCCACG
ACGCCTACCTGAACGCCGTCGTGGGAACCGCCCTGATCAAAAAGTACCCTAAGCTGGAAAGCGAGTTCGT
GTACGGCGACTACAAGGTGTACGACGTGCGGAAGATGATCGCCAAGAGCGAGCAGGAAATCGGCAAGGCT
ACCGCCAAGTACTTCTTCTACAGCAACATCATGAACTTTTTCAAGACCGAGATTACCCTGGCCAACGGCG
AGATCCGGAAGCGGCCTCTGATCGAGACAAACGGCGAAACCGGGGAGATCGTGTGGGATAAGGGCCGGGA
TTTTGCCACCGTGCGGAAAGTGCTGAGCATGCCCCAAGTGAATATCGTGAAAAAGACCGAGGTGCAGACA
GGCGGCTTCAGCAAAGAGTCTATCCTGCCCAAGAGGAACAGCGATAAGCTGATCGCCAGAAAGAAGGACT
GGGACCCTAAGAAGTACGGCGGCTTCGACAGCCCCACCGTGGCCTATTCTGTGCTGGTGGTGGCCAAAGT
GGAAAAGGGCAAGTCCAAGAAACTGAAGAGTGTGAAAGAGCTGCTGGGGATCACCATCATGGAAAGAAGC
AGCTTCGAGAAGAATCCCATCGACTTTCTGGAAGCCAAGGGCTACAAAGAAGTGAAAAAGGACCTGATCA
TCAAGCTGCCTAAGTACTCCCTGTTCGAGCTGGAAAACGGCCGGAAGAGAATGCTGGCCTCTGCCGGCGA
ACTGCAGAAGGGAAACGAACTGGCCCTGCCCTCCAAATATGTGAACTTCCTGTACCTGGCCAGCCACTAT
GAGAAGCTGAAGGGCTCCCCCGAGGATAATGAGCAGAAACAGCTGTTTGTGGAACAGCACAAGCACTACC
TGGACGAGATCATCGAGCAGATCAGCGAGTTCTCCAAGAGAGTGATCCTGGCCGACGCTAATCTGGACAA
AGTGCTGTCCGCCTACAACAAGCACCGGGATAAGCCCATCAGAGAGCAGGCCGAGAATATCATCCACCTG
TTTACCCTGACCAATCTGGGAGCCCCTGCCGCCTTCAAGTACTTTGACACCACCATCGACCGGAAGAGGT
ACACCAGCACCAAAGAGGTGCTGGACGCCACCCTGATCCACCAGAGCATCACCGGCCTGTACGAGACACG
GATCGACCTGTCTCAGCTGGGAGGCGACAAGCGACCTGCCGCCACAAAGAAGGCTGGACAGGCTAAGAAG
AAGAAAGATTACAAAGACGATGACGATAAGGGATCCGGCGCAACAAACTTCTCTCTGCTGAAACAAGCCG
GAGATGTCGAAGAGAATCCTGGACCGACCGAGTACAAGCCCACGGTGCGCCTCGCC
Features (pLannotate 1.2.2; 33 found; start..end, strand, type, name):
    583..1171    +  misc_feature   WPRE: woodchuck hepatitis virus posttranscriptional regulatory element
   1222..1241    +  misc_feature   cPPT/CTS (fragment): central polypurine tract and central termination sequence of HIV-1
   1243..1476    +  LTR            3' LTR (ΔU3): self-inactivating 3' long terminal repeat (LTR) from HIV-1
   1508..1732    +  polyA_signal   bGH poly(A) signal: bovine growth hormone polyadenylation signal
   1736..1757    +  promoter       SV40 promoter (fragment): SV40 enhancer and early promoter
   1778..2206    +  rep_origin     f1 ori (sequence partly withheld): f1 bacteriophage origin of replication; arrow indicates direction of (+) strand synthesis
   2220..2549    +  promoter       SV40 promoter: SV40 enhancer and early promoter
   2597..2644    +  promoter       EM7 promoter: synthetic bacterial promoter&nbsp
   2663..3037    +  CDS            BleoR: antibiotic-binding protein; Sh ble from Streptoalloteichus hindustanus; confers resistance to bleomycin, phleomycin, and Zeocin™
   3047..3172    +  CDS            ble (fragment): BLE_KLEPN - Experimental evidence at protein level: Swiss-Prot protein existence level 1. Binding protein with a strong affinity to the bleomycin family of antibiotics. Binds to CL990; an antimitotic-antibiotic compound. From Klebsiella pneumoniae.
   3167..3288    +  polyA_signal   SV40 poly(A) signal: SV40 polyadenylation signal
   3359..3381    -  protein_bind   lac operator (fragment): The lac repressor binds to the lac operator to inhibit transcription in E. coli. This inhibition can be relieved by adding lactose or isopropyl-β-D-thiogalactopyranoside (IPTG). lac repressor encoded by lacI
   3385..3415    -  promoter       lac promoter: promoter for the E. coli lac operon
   3430..3451    -  protein_bind   CAP binding site: CAP binding activates transcription in the presence of cAMP. E. coli catabolite activator protein
   3464..3556    -  CDS            lacI (fragment): lac repressor; lacI; The lac repressor binds to the lac operator to inhibit transcription in E. coli. This inhibition can be relieved by adding lactose or isopropyl-β-D-thiogalactopyranoside (IPTG).
   3739..4327    -  rep_origin     ori: high-copy-number ColE1/pMB1/pBR322/pUC origin of replication
   4498..5358    -  CDS            AmpR: β-lactamase; bla; confers resistance to ampicillin, carbenicillin, and related antibiotics
   5359..5463    -  promoter       AmpR promoter: bla
   5522..5574    -  misc_feature   bom (fragment): basis of mobility region from pBR322
   5805..6108    +  enhancer       CMV enhancer: human cytomegalovirus immediate early enhancer
   6109..6308    +  promoter       CMV promoter: human cytomegalovirus (CMV) immediate early promoter
   6326..6506    +  LTR            5' LTR (truncated): truncated 5' long terminal repeat (LTR) from HIV-1
   6553..6678    +  misc_feature   HIV-1 Ψ: packaging signal of human immunodeficiency virus type 1
   6662..7025    +  CDS            HIV-1 gag (fragment): gag protein from human immunodeficiency virus 1; gag
   7171..7404    +  misc_feature   RRE: The Rev response element (RRE) of HIV-1 allows for Rev-dependent mRNA export from the nucleus to the cytoplasm.
   7781..7881    +  CDS            Rev (fragment): human immunodeficiency virus 1 (HIV-1) Rev protein; rev; enhances nuclear export of unspliced and incompletely spliced viral mRNAs
   7931..8048    +  misc_feature   cPPT/CTS: central polypurine tract and central termination sequence of HIV-1
   8099..8339    +  promoter       U6 promoter: RNA polymerase III promoter for human U6 snRNA
   8369..8444    +  misc_RNA       gRNA scaffold: guide RNA scaffold for the Streptococcus pyogenes CRISPR/Cas9 system
   8462..8480    +  CDS            small t antigen (fragment): SV40 (simian virus 40) small t antigen
   8506..8717    +  promoter       EF-1α core promoter: core promoter for human elongation factor EF-1α
   8742..12845   +  CDS            Cas9: Cas9 (Csn1) endonuclease from the Streptococcus pyogenes Type II CRISPR/Cas system generates RNA-guided double strand breaks in DNA
  12983..567     +  CDS            PuroR (fragment) (across the origin): puromycin N-acetyltransferase; pac from Streptomyces; confers resistance to puromycin
