[The description below was written by a language model from this plasmid's Addgene catalogue record and pLannotate feature annotations shown in this document.]
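Description:
pLentiCRISPR V2 SQLE_sg2 is a third-generation-style, self-inactivating HIV-1 lentiviral CRISPR vector built on the lentiCRISPR v2 puro backbone and designed to knock out human SQLE, the gene encoding squalene epoxidase. It is an all-in-one design of about 13 kb. A human U6 RNA polymerase III promoter drives a single guide RNA, consisting of the SQLE-targeting spacer fused to the Streptococcus pyogenes gRNA scaffold. Downstream, an EF-1α core promoter drives S. pyogenes Cas9, followed by a puromycin N-acetyltransferase coding sequence for selecting transduced mammalian cells. The annotation does not show a separate promoter for the puromycin marker or name the element linking it to Cas9. A WPRE after this cassette enhances transcript stability and expression.

The viral elements comprise a CMV enhancer/promoter fused to a truncated 5' LTR, which allows Tat-independent production of the genomic RNA. They also include the Ψ packaging signal with a partial gag sequence, the RRE for Rev-dependent nuclear export, the cPPT/CTS, and a ΔU3 3' LTR that inactivates the LTR promoter after integration. Packaging functions are not encoded, so they must be supplied in trans.

Outside the LTRs, the backbone carries a high-copy ColE1/pUC origin, ampicillin resistance for propagation in E. coli, an f1 origin, and an SV40/EM7-driven bleomycin/Zeocin resistance cassette. The record lists a recombination-deficient stable strain as the bacterial host, which suits repeat-containing lentiviral plasmids. The name suggests this is one of several SQLE guides. The associated publication concerns genes essential for oxidative phosphorylation.
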