Addgene plasmid #244872: pLentiCRISPR V2 SQLE_sg2
Purpose: Knockout of human SQLE
Depositing lab: Alexis Jourdain. Depositing organization: Universite de Lausanne (UNIL). Publication: An updated inventory of genes essential for oxidative phosphorylation identifies a mitochondrial origin in familial Meniere's disease. Harhai M, Foged MM, Zarges C, Landoni JC, Chollet S, Simonelli M, Recazens E, Lisci M, Laban N, Manley S, Riemer J, Lopez-Escamez JA, Lysakowski A, Jourdain AA. Cell Rep. 2025 Jul 25;44(8):116069. doi: 10.1016/j.celrep.2025.116069. PubMed 40714634.
Backbone
  Vector backbone: lentiCRISPR v2 puro
  Backbone manufacturer: Feng Zhang (Addgene #52961)
  Vector type: Lentiviral, CRISPR
  Selectable markers: Puromycin
Growth in bacteria
  Bacterial resistance: Ampicillin, 100 μg/mL
  Growth temperature: 37°C
  Growth strain: NEB Stable
  Copy number: High Copy
Gene/Insert
  Gene/Insert name: SQLE sgRNA
  gRNA/shRNA sequence: TGTGATGGGAGTTCAGTACA
  Species: H. sapiens (human)
  Entrez Gene: SQLE
  Promoter: U6
  Cloning method: Restriction Enzyme; 5′ cloning site Unknown (unknown if destroyed)
Resource information
  A portion of this plasmid was derived from a plasmid made by: Integrated DNA Technologies
Terms and licenses: Academic/Nonprofit Terms; Industry Terms: Not Available to Industry
How to cite: pLentiCRISPR V2 SQLE_sg2 was a gift from Alexis Jourdain (Addgene plasmid # 244872 ; http://n2t.net/addgene:244872 ; RRID:Addgene_244872)
